Addgene plasmid #227153: pCS2+8-asp-2-flag-tev-halo-his
Purpose: For T-REX experiments of asp-2.
Depositing lab: Yimon Aye. Depositing organization: Swiss Federal Institute of Technology (EPFL). Publication: Organ-specific electrophile responsivity mapping in live C. elegans. Liu J, Kulkarni A, Gao YQ, Urul DA, Hamelin R, Novotny BA, Long MJC, Aye Y. Cell. 2024 Dec 26;187(26):7450-7469.e29. doi: 10.1016/j.cell.2024.10.014. Epub 2024 Nov 5. PubMed 39504959.
Backbone
  Vector backbone: pCS2+8
  Backbone size w/o insert (bp): 4134
  Total vector size (bp): 6422
  Vector type: Mammalian Expression
Growth in bacteria
  Bacterial resistance: Ampicillin, 100 μg/mL
  Growth temperature: 37°C
  Growth strain: DH5alpha
  Copy number: High Copy
Gene/Insert
  Gene/Insert name: asp-2 (alt name: T18H9.2)
  Species: C. elegans (nematode)
  GenBank ID: NM_182329.5
  Entrez Gene: asp-2 (a.k.a. CELE_T18H9.2)
  Promoter: CMV and SP6
  Tag / fusion protein: Flag (C terminal on insert); HaloTag (C terminal on insert); His6 (C terminal on insert)
  Cloning method: Ligation Independent Cloning
  Sequencing primers: 5′ CMV forward or SP6 forward; 3′ M13 reverse
Terms and licenses: Academic/Nonprofit Terms; Industry Terms: Not Available to Industry
How to cite: pCS2+8-asp-2-flag-tev-halo-his was a gift from Yimon Aye (Addgene plasmid # 227153 ; http://n2t.net/addgene:227153 ; RRID:Addgene_227153)
