[The description below was written by a language model from this plasmid's Addgene catalogue record and pLannotate feature annotations shown in this document.]
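Description:
pCS2+8-asp-2-flag-tev-halo-his is a mammalian expression plasmid built on the pCS2+8 backbone (about 6.4 kb in total) that encodes the C. elegans aspartic protease asp-2 (T18H9.2) fused at its C terminus to a Flag tag, a TEV protease cleavage site, HaloTag and a His6 tag. It is maintained in E. coli through a high-copy ColE1/pUC-type origin and selected with ampicillin via the β-lactamase gene. An f1 origin and remnants of the lac promoter/operator, lacI and lacZα region are also carried in the backbone.

Expression in mammalian cells is driven by the simian CMV IE94 enhancer/promoter. Because the map is circular, this promoter sits directly upstream of an SP6 promoter and the open reading frame, and an SV40 polyadenylation signal follows the cassette. The SP6 promoter additionally allows in vitro transcription of sense mRNA, while T7 and T3 promoter sequences lie downstream in the opposite orientation.

The automated annotation labels the protease coding region as asp-6, a related C. elegans aspartic protease. This most likely reflects a homology-based database match, since the catalogue identifies the insert as asp-2. The annotation also picks up the terminal His tag only as a fragment of a composite tag, and it does not mark the Flag and TEV elements named in the construct title.

HaloTag is a modified dehalogenase that binds chloroalkane ligands covalently. This fits the stated purpose of T-REX experiments on asp-2, in which a Halo-anchored probe is used to test a fused protein's response to reactive electrophiles. The Flag and His6 tags permit detection and enrichment, and the TEV site allows the protease to be separated from the Halo domain.
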