Features (pLannotate 1.2.2; 17 found; start..end, strand, type, name):
     35..53      +  promoter       SP6 promoter: promoter for bacteriophage SP6 RNA polymerase
    148..1416    +  CDS            asp-6: ASP6_CAEEL - Experimental evidence at protein level: Swiss-Prot protein existence level 1. Aspartic protease. From Caenorhabditis elegans.
   1486..2376    +  CDS            HaloTag®: modified bacterial dehalogenase that forms covalent bonds with chloroalkane derivatives
   2386..2405    +  CDS            capTEV™ (fragment): composite tag for in vivo biotinylation, TEV protease cleavage, and 6xHis tagging
   2449..2466    -  promoter       T7 promoter (fragment): promoter for bacteriophage T7 RNA polymerase
   2471..2605    -  polyA_signal   SV40 poly(A) signal: SV40 polyadenylation signal
   2718..2736    -  promoter       T3 promoter: promoter for bacteriophage T3 RNA polymerase
   2781..2797    -  protein_bind   lac operator: The lac repressor binds to the lac operator to inhibit transcription in E. coli. This inhibition can be relieved by adding lactose or isopropyl-β-D-thiogalactopyranoside (IPTG). lac repressor encoded by lacI
   2805..2835    -  promoter       lac promoter: promoter for the E. coli lac operon
   2850..2871    -  protein_bind   CAP binding site: CAP binding activates transcription in the presence of cAMP. E. coli catabolite activator protein
   2884..2976    -  CDS            lacI (fragment): lac repressor; lacI; The lac repressor binds to the lac operator to inhibit transcription in E. coli. This inhibition can be relieved by adding lactose or isopropyl-β-D-thiogalactopyranoside (IPTG).
   3159..3747    -  rep_origin     ori: high-copy-number ColE1/pMB1/pBR322/pUC origin of replication
   3918..4778    -  CDS            AmpR: β-lactamase; bla; confers resistance to ampicillin, carbenicillin, and related antibiotics
   4779..4883    -  promoter       AmpR promoter: bla
   4936..5364    -  rep_origin     f1 ori (sequence partly withheld): f1 bacteriophage origin of replication; arrow indicates direction of (+) strand synthesis
   5369..5435    -  CDS            lacZα (fragment): LacZα fragment of β-galactosidase; lacZ fragment
   5442..6419    +  promoter       CMV IE94 promoter: enhancer/promoter region of simian cytomegalovirus major immediate early transcription unit IE94
>Addgene plasmid #227153 | pCS2+8-asp-2-flag-tev-halo-his | addgene full sequence | sequence record 458991 | Addgene NGS Result
CGCCATTCTGCCTGGGGACGTCGGAGCAAGCTTGATTTAGGTGACACTATAGAATACAAGCTACTTGTTC
TTTTTGCAGGATCCACTAGTGGCGCGCCATTAATTAAAGGCCGGCCAGCGATCGCCGGACCCACCATGCA
GAACCTTTTTTTGTTGCTTGCCCTTGTGGCAGCAGCTCTCGCTGCAGTTGTGCAAGTTCCACTCGTGAAA
ATTGAGCCATACAGAAACCGATTGATCCGTGAAGGAAGATGGGTTCAGTACAGAAAGGATCGTGAGATTC
GTCGTTTCATGATGAACAAGCAATCAAATGATATGTCTGTTGGACAATACGTCAACGATTACGAAGATGA
AGCATACGTCGGAAACATCACCATTGGAACTCCACAACAACAATTCAAGGTTATTCTTGATACTGGATCA
TCCAATCTTTGGATCCCAGACATCACATGTGGAACTAAGCCAGAAAATTGCTCAACCGTTCCAGCTTGCC
GTGGAATTATTTGCCAATTCGAATGCGACGACCAAGCTTGCTGTGGAGCTGGAGCGAACTACACCGATTC
TTGCTTCTACCAAAACAAGTTTGACGCTTCCAAATCTTCCTCATACAAGACCAATGGAAGAAACTTCATT
ATTGAGTATGGAACAGGATCCGCCAGAGGATTCCTTGGACAGGACACTATCACCTTCGGAGGAATTGGAG
AACCACAACTCGCTGTTCCAAACACTGTTTTCGGACAAGCCACCTCACTTGCTGCCTTCTTCGAGGGACA
ACCTCTTGATGGAATCCTTGGACTTGCGTTCAAATCGATTGCTGTTGATCAAATCACTCCACCATTCATC
AACGCCATCAACCAAAACCTTGTTGATCTTCCACTTTTCACCGTCTTCCTTGAGCATGAAGGAGATCAAA
ACGGAGTTCAAGGAGGAGTCTACACTTATGGAGGAATTGATACAAAGAACTGTGGTCCAGTTATCGCTTA
TCAACCATTGTCCTCTGCCACTTATTACCAATTCAAGATGAGTGCTATTGGATCTGGAAGCTATCACTCT
AGCAAGGGATGGCAAGTCATCTCCGACACCGGAACTTCTCTCATCGGAGGACCAAAGGCCTACGTTTCTG
CTATTGCTGACGCTGTTGGAGCCACATGGAGAGATGATTACGGTGTATACATCCTTCCATGCTCTGCAAA
GATCAACACTCTTGATATCACCATTGGAAACCAAGTATACAATATTGACTCATCCAACACCATTATTCCA
CTCGGAGATGGAAGCAACAATTGCATCTACGCCATCTTCCCATTCAGCAGTGGAGGTTTTGGACCATCAT
GGATTCTTGGAGATCCATTCATTCGTCAATATTGTAACATCTATGATGTTGGAACTCAACGTGTTGGATT
TGCTAAGTCCCTCCAATCGAAATCAGGGGATTATAAAGACGATGACGACAAGTCAGGGGAAAACTTGTAT
TTCCAGGGCTCAGGGATGGCAGAAATCGGTACTGGCTTTCCATTCGACCCCCATTATGTGGAAGTCCTGG
GCGAGCGCATGCACTACGTCGATGTTGGTCCGCGCGATGGCACCCCTGTGCTGTTCCTGCACGGTAACCC
GACCTCCTCCTACGTGTGGCGCAACATCATCCCGCATGTTGCACCGACCCATCGCTGCATTGCTCCAGAC
CTGATCGGTATGGGCAAATCCGACAAACCAGACCTGGGTTATTTCTTCGACGACCACGTCCGCTTCATGG
ATGCCTTCATCGAAGCCCTGGGTCTGGAAGAGGTCGTCCTGGTCATTCACGACTGGGGCTCCGCTCTGGG
TTTCCACTGGGCCAAGCGCAATCCAGAGCGCGTCAAAGGTATTGCATTTATGGAGTTCATCCGCCCTATC
CCGACCTGGGACGAATGGCCAGAATTTGCCCGCGAGACCTTCCAGGCCTTCCGCACCACCGACGTCGGCC
GCAAGCTGATCATCGATCAGAACGTTTTTATCGAGGGTACGCTGCCGATGGGTGTCGTCCGCCCGCTGAC
TGAAGTCGAGATGGACCATTACCGCGAGCCGTTCCTGAATCCTGTTGACCGCGAGCCACTGTGGCGCTTC
CCAAACGAGCTGCCAATCGCCGGTGAGCCAGCGAACATCGTCGCGCTGGTCGAAGAATACATGGACTGGC
TGCACCAGTCCCCTGTCCCGAAGCTGCTGTTCTGGGGCACCCCAGGCGTTCTGATCCCACCGGCCGAAGC
CGCTCGCCTGGCCAAAAGCCTGCCTAACTGCAAGGCTGTGGACATCGGCCCGGGTCTGAATCTGCTGCAA
GAAGACAACCCGGACCTGATCGGCAGCGAGATCGCGCGCTGGCTGTCGACGCTCGAGATTTCCGGCGGCA
GCAGCCATCATCATCATCATCATGGGTCAGGGTAATAATCGAATTCAAGGCCTCTCGAGCCTCTAGAACT
ATAGTGAGTCGTATTACGTAGATCCAGACATGATAAGATACATTGATGAGTTTGGACAAACCACAACTAG
AATGCAGTGAAAAAAATGCTTTATTTGTGAAATTTGTGATGCTATTGCTTTATTTGTAACCATTATAAGC
TGCAATAAACAAGTTAACAACAACAATTGCATTCATTTTATGTTTCAGGTTCAGGGGGAGGTGTGGGAGG
TTTTTTAATTCGCGGCCGCGGCGCCAATGCATTGGGCCCGGTACCCAGCTTTTGTTCCCTTTAGTGAGGG
TTAATTGCGCGCTTGGCGTAATCATGGTCATAGCTGTTTCCTGTGTGAAATTGTTATCCGCTCACAATTC
CACACAACATACGAGCCGGGAGCATAAAGTGTAAAGCCTGGGGTGCCTAATGAGTGAGCTAACTCACATT
AATTGCGTTGCGCTCACTGCCCGCTTTCCAGTCGGGAAACCTGTCGTGCCAGCTGCATTAATGAATCGGC
CAACGCGCGGGGAGAGGCGGTTTGCGTATTGGGCGCTCTTCCGCTTCCTCGCTCACTGACTCGCTGCGCT
CGGTCGTTCGGCTGCGGCGAGCGGTATCAGCTCACTCAAAGGCGGTAATACGGTTATCCACAGAATCAGG
GGATAACGCAGGAAAGAACATGTGAGCAAAAGGCCAGCAAAAGGCCAGGAACCGTAAAAAGGCCGCGTTG
CTGGCGTTTTTCCATAGGCTCCGCCCCCCTGACGAGCATCACAAAAATCGACGCTCAAGTCAGAGGTGGC
GAAACCCGACAGGACTATAAAGATACCAGGCGTTTCCCCCTGGAAGCTCCCTCGTGCGCTCTCCTGTTCC
GACCCTGCCGCTTACCGGATACCTGTCCGCCTTTCTCCCTTCGGGAAGCGTGGCGCTTTCTCATAGCTCA
CGCTGTAGGTATCTCAGTTCGGTGTAGGTCGTTCGCTCCAAGCTGGGCTGTGTGCACGAACCCCCCGTTC
AGCCCGACCGCTGCGCCTTATCCGGTAACTATCGTCTTGAGTCCAACCCGGTAAGACACGACTTATCGCC
ACTGGCAGCAGCCACTGGTAACAGGATTAGCAGAGCGAGGTATGTAGGCGGTGCTACAGAGTTCTTGAAG
TGGTGGCCTAACTACGGCTACACTAGAAGAACAGTATTTGGTATCTGCGCTCTGCTGAAGCCAGTTACCT
TCGGAAAAAGAGTTGGTAGCTCTTGATCCGGCAAACAAACCACCGCTGGTAGCGGTGGTTTTTTTGTTTG
CAAGCAGCAGATTACGCGCAGAAAAAAAGGATCTCAAGAAGATCCTTTGATCTTTTCTACGGGGTCTGAC
GCTCAGTGGAACGAAAACTCACGTTAAGGGATTTTGGTCATGAGATTATCAAAAAGGATCTTCACCTAGA
TCCTTTTAAATTAAAAATGAAGTTTTAAATCAATCTAAAGTATATATGAGTAAACTTGGTCTGACAGTTA
CCAATGCTTAATCAGTGAGGCACCTATCTCAGCGATCTGTCTATTTCGTTCATCCATAGTTGCCTGACTC
CCCGTCGTGTAGATAACTACGATACGGGAGGGCTTACCATCTGGCCCCAGTGCTGCAATGATACCGCGAG
ACCCACGCTCACCGGCTCCAGATTTATCAGCAATAAACCAGCCAGCCGGAAGGGCCGAGCGCAGAAGTGG
TCCTGCAACTTTATCCGCCTCCATCCAGTCTATTAATTGTTGCCGGGAAGCTAGAGTAAGTAGTTCGCCA
GTTAATAGTTTGCGCAACGTTGTTGCCATTGCTACAGGCATCGTGGTGTCACGCTCGTCGTTTGGTATGG
CTTCATTCAGCTCCGGTTCCCAACGATCAAGGCGAGTTACATGATCCCCCATGTTGTGCAAAAAAGCGGT
TAGCTCCTTCGGTCCTCCGATCGTTGTCAGAAGTAAGTTGGCCGCAGTGTTATCACTCATGGTTATGGCA
GCACTGCATAATTCTCTTACTGTCATGCCATCCGTAAGATGCTTTTCTGTGACTGGTGAGTACTCAACCA
AGTCATTCTGAGAATAGTGTATGCGGCGACCGAGTTGCTCTTGCCCGGCGTCAATACGGGATAATACCGC
GCCACATAGCAGAACTTTAAAAGTGCTCATCATTGGAAAACGTTCTTCGGGGCGAAAACTCTCAAGGATC
TTACCGCTGTTGAGATCCAGTTCGATGTAACCCACTCGTGCACCCAACTGATCTTCAGCATCTTTTACTT
TCACCAGCGTTTCTGGGTGAGCAAAAACAGGAAGGCAAAATGCCGCAAAAAAGGGAATAAGGGCGACACG
GAAATGTTGAATACTCATACTCTTCCTTTTTCAATATTATTGAAGCATTTATCAGGGTTATTGTCTCATG
AGCGGATACATATTTGAATGTATTTAGAAAAATAAACAAATAGGGGTTCCGCGCACATTTCCCCGAAAAG
TGCCACCTAAATTGTAAGCGTTAATATTTTGTTAAAATTCGCGTTAAATTTTTGTTAAATCAGCTCATTT
TTTAACCAATAGGCCGAAATCGGCAAAATCCCTTATAAATCAAAAGAATAGACCGAGATAGGGT
[37 nt withheld, positions 5035-5071]
AAAGAACGTGGACTCCAACGTCAAAGG
[49 nt withheld, positions 5099-5147]
T
[91 nt withheld, positions 5149-5239]
G
[124 nt withheld, positions 5241-5364]
CCCATTCGCCATTCAGGCTGCGCAACTGTTGGGAAGGGCGATAGGTGCGGGCCTCTTCGCTATTACGCCA
GTCGACCGCCAATTCAATATGGCGTATATGGACTCATGCCAATTCAATATGGTGGATCTGGACCTGTGCC
AATTCAATATGGCGTATATGGACTCGTGCCAATTCAATATGGTGGATCTGGACCCCAGCCAATTCAATAT
GGCGGACTTGGCACCATGCCAATTCAATATGGCGGACCTGGCACTGTGCCAACTGGGGAGGGGTCTACTT
GGCACGGTGCCAAGTTTGAGGAGGGGTCTTGGCCCTGTGCCAAGTCCGCCATATTGAATTGGCATGGTGC
CAATAATGGCGGCCATATTGGCTATATGCCAGGATCAATATATAGGCAATATCCAATATGGCCCTATGCC
AATATGGCTATTGGCCAGGTTCAATACTATGTATTGGCCCTATGCCATATAGTATTCCATATATGGGTTT
TCCTATTGACGTAGATAGCCCCTCCCAATGGGCGGTCCCATATACCATATATGGGGCTTCCTAATACCGC
CCATAGCCACTCCCCCATTGACGTCAATGGTCTCTATATATGGTCTTTCCTATTGACGTCATATGGGCGG
TCCTATTGACGTATATGGCGCCTCCCCCATTGACGTCAATTACGGTAAATGGCCCGCCTGGCTCAATGCC
CATTGACGTCAATAGGACCACCCACCATTGACGTCAATGGGATGGCTCATTGCCCATTCATATCCGTTCT
CACGCCCCCTATTGACGTCAATGACGGTAAATGGCCCACTTGGCAGTACATCAATATCTATTAATAGTAA
CTTGGCAAGTACATTACTATTGGAAGTACGCCAGGGTACATTGGCAGTACTCCCATTGACGTCAATGGCG
GTAAATGGCCCGCGATGGCTGCCAAGTACATCCCCATTGACGTCAATGGGGAGGGGCAATGACGCAAATG
GGCGTTCCATTGACGTAAATGGGCGGTAGGCGTGCCTAATGGGAGGTCTATATAAGCAATGCTCGTTTAG
GGAAC
